>Addgene plasmid #243940 | pUPD3_PARTPRM_J23110 | addgene full sequence | sequence record 487756 | Addgene NGS Result
GGTCTCGTTTGAGCTAGCATTGTACCTAGGACTGAGCTAGCCGTAAACTCCCGAGACCACTCATCGCCCA
ATCACTAGTGAATTCGTTCTATAGTGTCACCTAAATACCATAGAGCCGTTGGTCATAGCTGTTTCCTGTC
CAGGCATCATGACACGGTTATCCACAGAATCAGGGGATAACGCAGGAAAGAACATGTGAGCAAAAGGCCA
GCAAAAGGCCAGGAACCGTAAAAAGGCCGCGTTGCTGGCGTTTTTCCATAGGCTCCGCCCCCCTGACGAG
CATCACAAAAATCGACGCTCAAGTCAGAGGTGGCGAAACCCGACAGGACTATAAAGATACCAGGCGTTTC
CCCCTGGAAGCTCCCTCGTGCGCTCTCCTGTTCCGACCCTGCCGCTTACCGGATACCTGTCCGCCTTTCT
CCCTTCGGGAAGCGTGGCGCTTTCTCATAGCTCACGCTGTAGGTATCTCAGTTCGGTGTAGGTCGTTCGC
TCCAAGCTGGGCTGTGTGCACGAACCCCCCGTTCAGCCCGACCGCTGCGCCTTATCCGGTAACTATCGTC
TTGAGTCCAACCCGGTAAGACACGACTTATCGCCACTGGCAGCAGCCACTGGTAACAGGATTAGCAGAGC
GAGGTATGTAGGCGGTGCTACAGAGTTCTTGAAGTGGTGGCCTAACTACGGCTACACTAGAAGAACAGTA
TTTGGTATCTGCGCTCTGCTGAAGCCAGTTACCTTCGGAAAAAGAGTTGGTAGCTCTTGATCCGGCAAAC
AAACCACCGCTGGTAGCGGTGGTTTTTTTGTTTGCAAGCAGCAGATTACGCGCAGAAAAAAAGGATCTCA
AGAAGATCCTTTGATCTTTTCTACGGGGTCTGACGCTCAGTGGAACGAAAACTCACGTTAAGGGATTTTG
GTCATGAGATTATCAAAAAGGATCTTCACCTAGATCCTTTTGTGATGATCGGCACGTAAGAGGTTCCAAC
TTTCACCATAATGAAATAAGATCACTACCGGGCGTATTTTTTGAGTTATCGAGATTTTCAGGAGCTAAGG
AAGCTAAAATGGAGAAAAAAATCACTGGATATACCACCGTTGATATATCCCAATGGCATCGTAAAGAACA
TTTTGAGGCATTTCAGTCAGTTGCTCAATGTACCTATAACCAGACCGTTCAGCTGGATATTACGGCCTTT
TTAAAGACCGTAAAGAAAAATAAGCACAAGTTTTATCCGGCCTTTATTCACATTCTTGCCCGCCTGATGA
ATGCTCATCCGGAATTCCGTATGGCAATGAAAGACGGTGAGCTGGTGATATGGGATAGTGTTCACCCTTG
TTACACCGTTTTCCATGAGCAAACTGAAACGTTTTCATCGCTCTGGAGTGAATACCACGACGATTTCCGG
CAGTTTCTACACATATATTCGCAAGATGTGGCGTGTTACGGTGAAAACCTGGCCTATTTCCCTAAAGGGT
TTATTGAGAATATGTTTTTCGTGTCAGCCAATCCCTGGGTGAGTTTCACCAGTTTTGATTTAAACGTGGC
CAATATGGACAACTTCTTCGCCCCCGTTTTCACCATGGGCAAATATTATACGCAAGGCGACAAGGTGCTG
ATGCCGCTGGCGATTCAGGTTCATCATGCCGTTTGTGATGGCTTCCATGTCGGCAGAATGCTTAATGAAT
TACAACAGTACTGCGATGAGTGGCAGGGCGGGGCGTAATTTTTTTAAGGCAGTTATTGGTGCCCTTAAAC
GCCTGGTTGCTACGCCTGAATAAGTGATAATAAGCGGATGAATGGCAGAAATTCGATGATAAGCTGTCAA
ACATGATGT
[125 nt withheld, positions 1830-1954]
C
[91 nt withheld, positions 1956-2046]
AGGGTGATGGTTCACGTAGTGGGCCAGCGCCCTGATAGACGGTTTTTCGCCCTTTGACGTTGGAGTCCAC
GTTCTTT
[37 nt withheld, positions 2124-2160]
ACCCTATCTCGGTCTATTCTTTTGATTTATAAGGGATTTTGCCGATTTCGGCCTATTGGTTAAAAAATGA
GCTGATTTAACAAAAATTTAACGCGAATTTTAACAAAATATTAACGCTTACAATTTTAACATTGTAGAAA
CGCATGTAAAACGACGGCCAGTGAATTGTAATACGACTCACTATAGGGTGAATTCCGCTTAGGACCTTAG
ATATTGATCTCAA
Features (pLannotate 1.2.2; 9 found; start..end, strand, type, name):
     13..41      -  promoter       J23119 promoter (fragment): bacterial promoter (Registry of Standard Biological Parts BBa J23119)
     88..106     -  promoter       SP6 promoter: promoter for bacteriophage SP6 RNA polymerase
    253..841     -  rep_origin     ori: high-copy-number ColE1/pMB1/pBR322/pUC origin of replication
    956..1058    +  promoter       cat promoter: promoter of the E. coli cat gene encoding chloramphenicol acetyltransferase
   1059..1715    +  CDS            cat: CAT_ECOLX - Experimental evidence at protein level: Swiss-Prot protein existence level 1. This enzyme is an effector of chloramphenicol resistance in bacteria. From Escherichia coli. This protein is used as a marker in many commonly used cloning vectors, such as pACYC184.
   1803..1820    -  promoter       tet promoter (fragment): E. coli promoter for tetracycline efflux protein gene
   1831..2286    +  rep_origin     f1 ori (sequence partly withheld): f1 bacteriophage origin of replication; arrow indicates direction of (+) strand synthesis
   2305..2326    -  CDS            lacZα (fragment): LacZα fragment of β-galactosidase; lacZ fragment
   2329..2347    +  promoter       T7 promoter: promoter for bacteriophage T7 RNA polymerase
