[The description below was written by a language model from this plasmid's Addgene catalogue record and pLannotate feature annotations shown in this document.]
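Description:
pUPD3_PARTPRM_J23110 is a small (about 2.4 kb) part-domestication plasmid from a GoldenBraid2.0 toolkit adapted for E. coli and related enteric bacteria. It is built on the pUPD3 entry backbone, which replicates at high copy from a ColE1/pUC-type origin and is selected with chloramphenicol through a cat gene driven by its native promoter. The backbone also carries an f1 phage origin, which permits single-stranded DNA production. SP6 and T7 phage promoters lie on either side of the cloning site. A short lacZα remnant next to the T7 promoter is probably what remains of a blue/white screening cassette displaced when the part was inserted, though the record does not say so. A short fragment annotated as a tet promoter is also present and has no stated role.

The payload is J23110, a 36 bp synthetic constitutive bacterial promoter, introduced by Golden Gate cloning. The automated annotation labels this region as a partial J23119 promoter. That label is consistent with J23110 belonging to the same family of closely related synthetic sigma-70 promoters, of which J23119 is the consensus member, so it should be read as a nearest match rather than a discrepancy. The part is supplied deliberately without a ribosome binding site, so it contributes transcription initiation only.

As a level-0 style part, the plasmid is not meant to express anything itself. It serves as a donor of a standardized promoter module that can be released by type IIS restriction and assembled with separately chosen RBS, coding sequence and terminator parts into transcriptional units. This lets users tune constitutive expression in bacterial constructs. The specific overhangs and enzyme sites are not given in the record.
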