Addgene plasmid #243940: pUPD3_PARTPRM_J23110
Purpose: GoldenBraid2.0 Constitutive promoter, lacking ribosome binding site.
Depositing lab: Christophe Herman. Depositing organization: Baylor College of Medicine. Publication: GoldenBraid2.0 E. coli: a comprehensive and characterized toolkit for enterics. Cooke MB, Welch KT, Ramirez LD, Wen AX, Marciano DC, Herman C. Synth Biol (Oxf). 2025 Aug 14;10(1):ysaf015. doi: 10.1093/synbio/ysaf015. eCollection 2025. PubMed 40927394.
Backbone
  Vector backbone: pUPD3
  Vector type: Bacterial Expression
Growth in bacteria
  Bacterial resistance: Chloramphenicol, 25 μg/mL
  Growth temperature: 37°C
  Growth strain: DH5alpha
  Copy number: High Copy
Gene/Insert
  Gene/Insert name: J23110
  Species: Synthetic
  Insert size (bp): 36
  Cloning method: Golden Gate
Terms and licenses: Academic/Nonprofit Terms; Industry Terms: Not Available to Industry
How to cite: pUPD3_PARTPRM_J23110 was a gift from Christophe Herman (Addgene plasmid # 243940 ; http://n2t.net/addgene:243940 ; RRID:Addgene_243940)
